Addgene plasmid #137657: ppil2.280.457.Y389W
Purpose: Expresses N-terminal (His)6-Thrombin cleavage site fusion of human gene or portion of gene with point mutation in bacterial strains. pET based vector.
Depositing lab: Tara Davis & Melissa Jurica. Depositing organization: University of California, Santa Cruz. Publication: Structural and biochemical characterization of the human cyclophilin family of peptidyl-prolyl isomerases. Davis TL, Walker JR, Campagna-Slater V, Finerty PJ, Paramanathan R, Bernstein G, MacKenzie F, Tempel W, Ouyang H, Lee WH, Eisenmesser EZ, Dhe-Paganon S. PLoS Biol. 2010 Jul 27;8(7):e1000439. doi: 10.1371/journal.pbio.1000439. PubMed 20676357.
Backbone
  Vector backbone: pET28a-LIC
  Vector type: Bacterial Expression
Growth in bacteria
  Bacterial resistance: Kanamycin, 50 μg/mL
  Growth temperature: 37°C
  Growth strain: DH5alpha
  Copy number: Low Copy
Gene/Insert
  Gene/Insert name: ppil2
  Species: H. sapiens (human)
  Mutation: 280-457-Y389W
  Entrez Gene: PPIL2 (a.k.a. CYC4, CYP60, Cyp-60, UBOX7, hCyP-60)
  Tag / fusion protein: (His)6-thrombin (N terminal on backbone)
  Cloning method: Ligation Independent Cloning
  Sequencing primers: 5′ T7F and LIC primer: gtttcgctcctgtgcctggctggacaagaagcatac; 3′ T7R and LIC primer: gtatgcttcttgtccagccaggcacaggagcgaaac
Terms and licenses: Academic/Nonprofit Terms; Industry Terms: Not Available to Industry
Depositor comments: MGSSHHHHHHSSGLVPRGSGYVRLHTNKGDLNLELHCDLTPKTCENFIRLCKKHYYDGTIFHRSIRNFVIQGGDPTGTGTGGESYWGKPFKDEFRPNLSHTGRGILSMANSGPNSNRSQFFITFRSCAWLDKKHTIFGRVVGGFDVLTAMENVESDPKTDRPKEEIRIDATTVFVDPYEEADAQIAQERKTQLKVAP
How to cite: ppil2.280.457.Y389W was a gift from Tara Davis & Melissa Jurica (Addgene plasmid # 137657 ; http://n2t.net/addgene:137657 ; RRID:Addgene_137657)
