[The description below was written by a language model from this plasmid's Addgene catalogue record and pLannotate feature annotations shown in this document.]
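Description:
ppil2.280.457.Y389W is a bacterial expression plasmid built on the pET28a-LIC backbone, made by ligation-independent cloning, that produces a fragment of human PPIL2 (also known as CYP60 or CYC4) spanning residues 280–457 and carrying a Y389W point mutation. This region corresponds to the cyclophilin-type peptidyl-prolyl isomerase domain. The automated annotation supports this indirectly, matching the insert to a homologous Dictyostelium cyclophilin rather than to the human protein. The open reading frame is fused at its N terminus to a hexahistidine tag followed by a thrombin cleavage site, allowing metal-affinity purification and subsequent tag removal. The annotator's short hits to capTEV, 9xHis and SET1 tags appear to be partial matches to the His-tag and to residual pET vector sequence downstream of the insert, not functional fusions described in the catalogue entry.

Expression is driven by a T7 promoter controlled by an adjacent lac operator, with the T7 gene 10 ribosome binding site upstream and a T7 terminator downstream. The plasmid's own lacI gene supplies repressor, so transcription is IPTG-inducible in E. coli strains that provide T7 RNA polymerase. The plasmid is selected with kanamycin through the aph(3')-Ia gene and replicates from a pBR322-type ColE1 origin accompanied by rop and the bom region, consistent with the low copy number recorded. An f1 origin is also present. Remnant tetracycline-resistance fragments are non-functional backbone relics. The construct belongs to a set used for structural and biochemical characterization of the human cyclophilin family, and serves to make recombinant mutant PPIL2 isomerase domain. The record does not state the specific rationale for the Y389W substitution.
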