Features (pLannotate 1.2.2; 20 found; start..end, strand, type, name):
      1..19      +  promoter       T7 promoter: promoter for bacteriophage T7 RNA polymerase
     20..44      +  protein_bind   lac operator: The lac repressor binds to the lac operator to inhibit transcription in E. coli. This inhibition can be relieved by adding lactose or isopropyl-β-D-thiogalactopyranoside (IPTG). lac repressor encoded by lacI
     59..81      +  RBS            RBS: efficient ribosome binding site from bacteriophage T7 gene 10 (Olins and Rangwala, 1989)
    100..116     +  CDS            capTEV™ (fragment): composite tag for in vivo biotinylation, TEV protease cleavage, and 6xHis tagging
    151..591     +  CDS            cypE (fragment): CYPE_DICDI - Experimental evidence at protein level: Swiss-Prot protein existence level 1. PPIases accelerate the folding of proteins. It catalyzes the cis-trans isomerization of proline imidic peptide bonds in oligopeptides (By similarity). From Dictyostelium discoideum (Slime mold).
    708..725     +  CDS            9xHis (fragment): 9xHis affinity tag
    735..784     +  CDS            SET1 (fragment): solubility-enhancement tag derived from T7 phage gene 10B
    792..839     +  terminator     T7 terminator: transcription terminator for bacteriophage T7 RNA polymerase
    876..1304    +  rep_origin     f1 ori (sequence partly withheld): f1 bacteriophage origin of replication; arrow indicates direction of (+) strand synthesis
   1357..1414    +  promoter       AmpR promoter (fragment): bla
   1423..2238    -  CDS            KanR: aminoglycoside phosphotransferase; aph(3')-Ia; confers resistance to kanamycin in bacteria or G418 (Geneticin®) in eukaryotes
   2360..2948    +  rep_origin     ori: high-copy-number ColE1/pMB1/pBR322/pUC origin of replication
   3134..3273    -  misc_feature   bom: basis of mobility region from pBR322
   3375..3566    -  CDS            rop: Rop protein, which maintains plasmids at low copy number; rop
   3583..3963    +  CDS            YPB1_ECOLX: Protein predicted: Swiss-Prot protein existence level 4. From Escherichia coli.
   4035..4326    -  CDS            TcR (fragment): tetracycline efflux protein; tet; confers resistance to tetracycline
   4341..4362    -  protein_bind   CAP binding site: CAP binding activates transcription in the presence of cAMP. E. coli catabolite activator protein
   4375..5457    -  CDS            lacI: lac repressor; lacI; The lac repressor binds to the lac operator to inhibit transcription in E. coli. This inhibition can be relieved by adding lactose or isopropyl-β-D-thiogalactopyranoside (IPTG).
   5458..5535    -  promoter       lacI promoter: lacI
   5543..5822    -  CDS            TcR (fragment): tetracycline efflux protein; tet; confers resistance to tetracycline
>Addgene plasmid #137657 | ppil2.280.457.Y389W | addgene full sequence | sequence record 368615 | Addgene NGS Result
TAATACGACTCACTATAGGGGAATTGTGAGCGGATAACAATTCCCCTCTAGAAATAATTTTGTTTAACTT
TAAGAAGGAGATATACCATGGGCAGCAGCCATCATCATCATCATCACAGCAGCGGCCTGGTTCCGCGTGG
TAGTGGCTACGTGCGGCTGCACACCAACAAGGGCGACCTCAACCTGGAGCTGCACTGCGACCTGACACCA
AAAACCTGCGAAAACTTCATCAGGCTTTGCAAGAAGCATTATTACGATGGCACCATCTTCCACAGATCCA
TCCGGAACTTTGTGATCCAAGGGGGCGACCCCACAGGCACAGGCACGGGTGGGGAGTCATACTGGGGGAA
GCCCTTCAAAGACGAGTTCCGGCCCAACCTCTCGCACACGGGCCGCGGCATCCTCAGCATGGCCAACTCC
GGGCCCAACAGCAACAGGTCTCAATTCTTCATCACGTTTCGCTCCTGTGCCTGGCTGGACAAGAAGCATA
CCATCTTTGGACGGGTTGTTGGGGGCTTTGACGTACTGACAGCCATGGAGAATGTGGAGAGTGACCCCAA
AACTGACCGCCCTAAGGAGGAGATCCGCATTGATGCCACTACAGTGTTCGTGGACCCCTATGAGGAGGCC
GATGCCCAGATTGCGCAGGAGCGGAAGACACAGCTCAAGGTAGCCCCGTGATGACGAAGCTTGCGGCCGC
ACTCGAGCACCACCACCACCACCACTGAGATCCGGCTGCTAACAAAGCCCGAAAGGAAGCTGAGTTGGCT
GCTGCCACCGCTGAGCAATAACTAGCATAACCCCTTGGGGCCTCTAAACGGGTCTTGAGGGGTTTTTTGC
TGAAAGGAGGAACTATATCCGGATTGGCGAATGGG
[124 nt withheld, positions 876-999]
C
[91 nt withheld, positions 1001-1091]
A
[49 nt withheld, positions 1093-1141]
CCTTTGACGTTGGAGTCCACGTTCTTTAATAGTGGACTCTTGTTCCAAACTGGAACAACACTCAACCCTA
TCTCGGTCTATTCTTTTGATTTATAAGGGATTTTGCCGATTTCGGCCTATTGGTTAAAAAATGAGCTGAT
TTAACAAAAATTTAACGCGAATTTTAACAAAATATTAACGCTTACAATTTAGGTGGCACTTTTCGGGGAA
ATGTGCGCGGAACCCCTATTTGTTTATTTTTCTAAATACATTCAAATATGTATCCGCTCATGAATTAATT
CTTAGAAAAACTCATCGAGCATCAAATGAAACTGCAATTTATTCATATCAGGATTATCAATACCATATTT
TTGAAAAAGCCGTTTCTGTAATGAAGGAGAAAACTCACCGAGGCAGTTCCATAGGATGGCAAGATCCTGG
TATCGGTCTGCGATTCCGACTCGTCCAACATCAATACAACCTATTAATTTCCCCTCGTCAAAAATAAGGT
TATCAAGTGAGAAATCACCATGAGTGACGACTGAATCCGGTGAGAATGGCAAAAGTTTATGCATTTCTTT
CCAGACTTGTTCAACAGGCCAGCCATTACGCTCGTCATCAAAATCACTCGCATCAACCAAACCGTTATTC
ATTCGTGATTGCGCCTGAGCGAGACGAAATACGCGATCGCTGTTAAAAGGACAATTACAAACAGGAATCG
AATGCAACCGGCGCAGGAACACTGCCAGCGCATCAACAATATTTTCACCTGAATCAGGATATTCTTCTAA
TACCTGGAATGCTGTTTTCCCGGGGATCGCAGTGGTGAGTAACCATGCATCATCAGGAGTACGGATAAAA
TGCTTGATGGTCGGAAGAGGCATAAATTCCGTCAGCCAGTTTAGTCTGACCATCTCATCTGTAACATCAT
TGGCAACGCTACCTTTGCCATGTTTCAGAAACAACTCTGGCGCATCGGGCTTCCCATACAATCGATAGAT
TGTCGCACCTGATTGCCCGACATTATCGCGAGCCCATTTATACCCATATAAATCAGCATCCATGTTGGAA
TTTAATCGCGGCCTAGAGCAAGACGTTTCCCGTTGAATATGGCTCATAACACCCCTTGTATTACTGTTTA
TGTAAGCAGACAGTTTTATTGTTCATGACCAAAATCCCTTAACGTGAGTTTTCGTTCCACTGAGCGTCAG
ACCCCGTAGAAAAGATCAAAGGATCTTCTTGAGATCCTTTTTTTCTGCGCGTAATCTGCTGCTTGCAAAC
AAAAAAACCACCGCTACCAGCGGTGGTTTGTTTGCCGGATCAAGAGCTACCAACTCTTTTTCCGAAGGTA
ACTGGCTTCAGCAGAGCGCAGATACCAAATACTGTCCTTCTAGTGTAGCCGTAGTTAGGCCACCACTTCA
AGAACTCTGTAGCACCGCCTACATACCTCGCTCTGCTAATCCTGTTACCAGTGGCTGCTGCCAGTGGCGA
TAAGTCGTGTCTTACCGGGTTGGACTCAAGACGATAGTTACCGGATAAGGCGCAGCGGTCGGGCTGAACG
GGGGGTTCGTGCACACAGCCCAGCTTGGAGCGAACGACCTACACCGAACTGAGATACCTACAGCGTGAGC
TATGAGAAAGCGCCACGCTTCCCGAAGGGAGAAAGGCGGACAGGTATCCGGTAAGCGGCAGGGTCGGAAC
AGGAGAGCGCACGAGGGAGCTTCCAGGGGGAAACGCCTGGTATCTTTATAGTCCTGTCGGGTTTCGCCAC
CTCTGACTTGAGCGTCGATTTTTGTGATGCTCGTCAGGGGGGCGGAGCCTATGGAAAAACGCCAGCAACG
CGGCCTTTTTACGGTTCCTGGCCTTTTGCTGGCCTTTTGCTCACATGTTCTTTCCTGCGTTATCCCCTGA
TTCTGTGGATAACCGTATTACCGCCTTTGAGTGAGCTGATACCGCTCGCCGCAGCCGAACGACCGAGCGC
AGCGAGTCAGTGAGCGAGGAAGCGGAAGAGCGCCTGATGCGGTATTTTCTCCTTACGCATCTGTGCGGTA
TTTCACACCGCAATGGTGCACTCTCAGTACAATCTGCTCTGATGCCGCATAGTTAAGCCAGTATACACTC
CGCTATCGCTACGTGACTGGGTCATGGCTGCGCCCCGACACCCGCCAACACCCGCTGACGCGCCCTGACG
GGCTTGTCTGCTCCCGGCATCCGCTTACAGACAAGCTGTGACCGTCTCCGGGAGCTGCATGTGTCAGAGG
TTTTCACCGTCATCACCGAAACGCGCGAGGCAGCTGCGGTAAAGCTCATCAGCGTGGTCGTGAAGCGATT
CACAGATGTCTGCCTGTTCATCCGCGTCCAGCTCGTTGAGTTTCTCCAGAAGCGTTAATGTCTGGCTTCT
GATAAAGCGGGCCATGTTAAGGGCGGTTTTTTCCTGTTTGGTCACTGATGCCTCCGTGTAAGGGGGATTT
CTGTTCATGGGGGTAATGATACCGATGAAACGAGAGAGGATGCTCACGATACGGGTTACTGATGATGAAC
ATGCCCGGTTACTGGAACGTTGTGAGGGTAAACAACTGGCGGTATGGATGCGGCGGGACCAGAGAAAAAT
CACTCAGGGTCAATGCCAGCGCTTCGTTAATACAGATGTAGGTGTTCCACAGGGTAGCCAGCAGCATCCT
GCGATGCAGATCCGGAACATAATGGTGCAGGGCGCTGACTTCCGCGTTTCCAGACTTTACGAAACACGGA
AACCGAAGACCATTCATGTTGTTGCTCAGGTCGCAGACGTTTTGCAGCAGCAGTCGCTTCACGTTCGCTC
GCGTATCGGTGATTCATTCTGCTAACCAGTAAGGCAACCCCGCCAGCCTAGCCGGGTCCTCAACGACAGG
AGCACGATCATGCGCACCCGTGGGGCCGCCATGCCGGCGATAATGGCCTGCTTCTCGCCGAAACGTTTGG
TGGCGGGACCAGTGACGAAGGCTTGAGCGAGGGCGTGCAAGATTCCGAATACCGCAAGCGACAGGCCGAT
CATCGTCGCGCTCCAGCGAAAGCGGTCCTCGCCGAAAATGACCCAGAGCGCTGCCGGCACCTGTCCTACG
AGTTGCATGATAAAGAAGACAGTCATAAGTGCGGCGACGATAGTCATGCCCCGCGCCCACCGGAAGGAGC
TGACTGGGTTGAAGGCTCTCAAGGGCATCGGTCGAGATCCCGGTGCCTAATGAGTGAGCTAACTTACATT
AATTGCGTTGCGCTCACTGCCCGCTTTCCAGTCGGGAAACCTGTCGTGCCAGCTGCATTAATGAATCGGC
CAACGCGCGGGGAGAGGCGGTTTGCGTATTGGGCGCCAGGGTGGTTTTTCTTTTCACCAGTGAGACGGGC
AACAGCTGATTGCCCTTCACCGCCTGGCCCTGAGAGAGTTGCAGCAAGCGGTCCACGCTGGTTTGCCCCA
GCAGGCGAAAATCCTGTTTGATGGTGGTTAACGGCGGGATATAACATGAGCTGTCTTCGGTATCGTCGTA
TCCCACTACCGAGATATCCGCACCAACGCGCAGCCCGGACTCGGTAATGGCGCGCATTGCGCCCAGCGCC
ATCTGATCGTTGGCAACCAGCATCGCAGTGGGAACGATGCCCTCATTCAGCATTTGCATGGTTTGTTGAA
AACCGGACATGGCACTCCAGTCGCCTTCCCGTTCCGCTATCGGCTGAATTTGATTGCGAGTGAGATATTT
ATGCCAGCCAGCCAGACGCAGACGCGCCGAGACAGAACTTAATGGGCCCGCTAACAGCGCGATTTGCTGG
TGACCCAATGCGACCAGATGCTCCACGCCCAGTCGCGTACCGTCTTCATGGGAGAAAATAATACTGTTGA
TGGGTGTCTGGTCAGAGACATCAAGAAATAACGCCGGAACATTAGTGCAGGCAGCTTCCACAGCAATGGC
ATCCTGGTCATCCAGCGGATAGTTAATGATCAGCCCACTGACGCGTTGCGCGAGAAGATTGTGCACCGCC
GCTTTACAGGCTTCGACGCCGCTTCGTTCTACCATCGACACCACCACGCTGGCACCCAGTTGATCGGCGC
GAGATTTAATCGCCGCGACAATTTGCGACGGCGCGTGCAGGGCCAGACTGGAGGTGGCAACGCCAATCAG
CAACGACTGTTTGCCCGCCAGTTGTTGTGCCACGCGGTTGGGAATGTAATTCAGCTCCGCCATCGCCGCT
TCCACTTTTTCCCGCGTTTTCGCAGAAACGTGGCTGGCCTGGTTCACCACGCGGGAAACGGTCTGATAAG
AGACACCGGCATACTCTGCGACATCGTATAACGTTACTGGTTTCACATTCACCACCCTGAATTGACTCTC
TTCCGGGCGCTATCATGCCATACCGCGAAAGGTTTTGCGCCATTCGATGGTGTCCGGGATCTCGACGCTC
TCCCTTATGCGACTCCTGCATTAGGAAGCAGCCCAGTAGTAGGTTGAGGCCGTTGAGCACCGCCGCCGCA
AGGAATGGTGCATGCAAGGAGATGGCGCCCAACAGTCCCCCGGCCACGGGGCCTGCCACCATACCCACGC
CGAAACAAGCGCTCATGAGCCCGAAGTGGCGAGCCCGATCTTCCCCATCGGTGATGTCGGCGATATAGGC
GCCAGCAACCGCACCTGTGGCGCCGGTGATGCCGGCCACGATGCGTCCGGCGTAGAGGATCGAGATCTCG
ATCCCGCGAAAT
