>Addgene plasmid #137657 | ppil2.280.457.Y389W | depositor partial sequence | sequence record 265748 | insert
GGCTACGTGCGGCTGCACACCAACAAGGGCGACCTCAACCTGGAGCTGCACTGCGACCTGACACCAAAAA
CCTGCGAAAACTTCATCAGGCTTTGCAAGAAGCATTATTACGATGGCACCATCTTCCACAGATCCATCCG
GAACTTTGTGATCCAAGGGGGCGACCCCACAGGCACAGGCACGGGTGGGGAGTCATACTGGGGGAAGCCC
TTCAAAGACGAGTTCCGGCCCAACCTCTCGCACACGGGCCGCGGCATCCTCAGCATGGCCAACTCCGGGC
CCAACAGCAACAGGTCTCAATTCTTCATCACGTTTCGCTCCTGTGCCTGGCTGGACAAGAAGCATACCAT
CTTTGGACGGGTTGTTGGGGGCTTTGACGTACTGACAGCCATGGAGAATGTGGAGAGTGACCCCAAAACT
GACCGCCCTAAGGAGGAGATCCGCATTGATGCCACTACAGTGTTCGTGGACCCCTATGAGGAGGCCGATG
CCCAGATTGCGCAGGAGCGGAAGACACAGCTCAAGGTAGCCCCG
